Addgene plasmid #49074: pcDNA3.1 Flag YFP hNKCC1 C791S (NT572)
Purpose: Expresses human NKCC1 C791S mutant with an N-terminal 3xFLAG-YFP tag in mammalian cells. cDNA is synthetic, containing convenient restriction sites.
Depositing lab: Biff Forbush. Depositing organization: Yale University. Publication: Functional Expression of Human NKCC1 from a Synthetic Cassette-Based cDNA: Introduction of Extracellular Epitope Tags and Removal of Cysteines. Somasekharan S, Monette MY, Forbush B. PLoS One. 2013 Dec 5;8(12):e82060. doi: 10.1371/journal.pone.0082060. PubMed 24339991.
Backbone
  Vector backbone: pcDNA3.1 neo
  Backbone manufacturer: Life Technologies
  Backbone size w/o insert (bp): 5316
  Vector type: Mammalian Expression
  Selectable markers: Neomycin (select with G418)
Growth in bacteria
  Bacterial resistance: Ampicillin, 100 μg/mL
  Growth temperature: 37°C
  Growth strain: DH5alpha
  Copy number: High Copy
Gene/Insert
  Gene/Insert name: human NKCC1 (synthetic) (alt names: Slc12A2 (synthetic); Na-K-Cl cotransporter)
  Species: H. sapiens (human), Synthetic
  Insert size (bp): 4479
  Mutation: C791S in hNKCC1 in NT17
  Entrez Gene: SLC12A2 (a.k.a. BSC, BSC-2, BSC2, CCC1, KILQS, NKCC1, PPP1R141)
  Promoter: CMV
  Tag / fusion protein: 3x Flag (N terminal on insert); mVenus (N terminal on insert)
  Cloning method: Restriction Enzyme; 5′ cloning site NheI (not destroyed); 3′ cloning site PmeI (not destroyed)
  Sequencing primers: 5′ CMV-F; 3′ BGH-rev
Terms and licenses: Academic/Nonprofit Terms; Industry Terms: Not Available to Industry
Depositor comments: Plasmid constructed from pcDNA3.1 Flag YFP hNKCC1 WT (NT17). See Addgene plasmid# 49085 (http://www.addgene.org/49085/) for plasmid map of wild-type construct.
How to cite: pcDNA3.1 Flag YFP hNKCC1 C791S (NT572) was a gift from Biff Forbush (Addgene plasmid # 49074 ; http://n2t.net/addgene:49074 ; RRID:Addgene_49074)
