[The description below was written by a language model from this plasmid's Addgene catalogue record and pLannotate feature annotations shown in this document.]
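Description:
pcDNA3.1 Flag YFP hNKCC1 C791S (NT572) is a mammalian expression plasmid built on the pcDNA3.1 neo backbone. It carries a synthetic human NKCC1 (SLC12A2) cDNA encoding the Na-K-Cl cotransporter, a cation-chloride cotransporter involved in ionic balance and cell volume regulation. The full depositor sequence is 9,795 nt. The plasmid is maintained in E. coli at high copy through a ColE1/pUC-type origin with ampicillin selection (AmpR under its own bla promoter), and an f1 origin is also present. For stable selection in mammalian cells, an SV40 early promoter drives the neomycin phosphotransferase gene, followed by an SV40 polyadenylation signal, allowing selection with G418.

The expression cassette uses the CMV immediate-early enhancer and promoter, with a T7 promoter just upstream of the insert, and ends in the bovine growth hormone poly(A) signal. The open reading frame begins with a 3xFLAG epitope, continues into a yellow fluorescent protein and then the NKCC1 coding sequence. The catalogue lists the fluorescent tag as mVenus, whereas automated annotation calls it mCitrine; these are closely related Aequorea-derived YFP variants. The transporter is therefore produced with an N-terminal tag suited to both antibody detection and fluorescence imaging. The cDNA is synthetic, designed with convenient restriction sites so that segments can be exchanged as cassettes. This version derives from the wild-type parent construct (NT17) and carries a single cysteine-to-serine substitution, C791S. According to the associated publication title, the series was used for functional expression of human NKCC1, introduction of extracellular epitope tags and removal of cysteines. A few short annotated fragments (ble, lacI, HIV-1 LTR) appear to be minor backbone matches rather than functional elements.
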