Features (pLannotate 1.2.2; 22 found; start..end, strand, type, name):
     31..96      +  CDS            3xFLAG: three tandem FLAG® epitope tags, followed by an enterokinase cleavage site
    109..822     +  CDS            mCitrine: mCitrine is a basic (constitutively fluorescent) yellow fluorescent protein published in 2001, derived from Aequorea victoria.
    829..4464    +  CDS            SLC12A2: S12A2_HUMAN - Also known as NKCC1. Experimental evidence at protein level: Swiss-Prot protein existence level 1. Cation-chloride cotransporter which mediates the electroneutral transport of chloride, potassium and/or sodium ions across the membrane. Plays a vital role in the regulation of ionic balance and cell volume. From Homo sapiens (Human).
   4501..4725    +  polyA_signal   bGH poly(A) signal: bovine growth hormone polyadenylation signal
   4729..4750    +  promoter       SV40 promoter (fragment): SV40 enhancer and early promoter
   4771..5199    +  rep_origin     f1 ori (sequence partly withheld): f1 bacteriophage origin of replication; arrow indicates direction of (+) strand synthesis
   5213..5542    +  promoter       SV40 promoter: SV40 enhancer and early promoter
   5609..6400    +  CDS            neo: KKA2_KLEPN - Also known as kan, nptII. Experimental evidence at protein level: Swiss-Prot protein existence level 1. Resistance to kanamycin, neomycin, paromomycin, ribostamycin, butirosin and gentamicin B. From Klebsiella pneumoniae.
   6424..6582    +  CDS            ble (fragment): BLE_KLEPN - Experimental evidence at protein level: Swiss-Prot protein existence level 1. Binding protein with a strong affinity to the bleomycin family of antibiotics. Binds to CL990; an antimitotic-antibiotic compound. From Klebsiella pneumoniae.
   6577..6698    +  polyA_signal   SV40 poly(A) signal: SV40 polyadenylation signal
   6771..6787    -  protein_bind   lac operator: The lac repressor binds to the lac operator to inhibit transcription in E. coli. This inhibition can be relieved by adding lactose or isopropyl-β-D-thiogalactopyranoside (IPTG). lac repressor encoded by lacI
   6795..6825    -  promoter       lac promoter: promoter for the E. coli lac operon
   6840..6861    -  protein_bind   CAP binding site: CAP binding activates transcription in the presence of cAMP. E. coli catabolite activator protein
   6874..6966    -  CDS            lacI (fragment): lac repressor; lacI; The lac repressor binds to the lac operator to inhibit transcription in E. coli. This inhibition can be relieved by adding lactose or isopropyl-β-D-thiogalactopyranoside (IPTG).
   7149..7734    -  rep_origin     ori: high-copy-number ColE1/pMB1/pBR322/pUC origin of replication
   7905..8765    -  CDS            AmpR: β-lactamase; bla; confers resistance to ampicillin, carbenicillin, and related antibiotics
   8766..8870    -  promoter       AmpR promoter: bla
   8929..8981    -  misc_feature   bom (fragment): basis of mobility region from pBR322
   9136..9515    +  enhancer       CMV enhancer: human cytomegalovirus immediate early enhancer
   9516..9719    +  promoter       CMV promoter: human cytomegalovirus (CMV) immediate early promoter
   9715..9748    +  LTR            5' LTR (truncated) (fragment): truncated 5' long terminal repeat (LTR) from HIV-1
   9764..9782    +  promoter       T7 promoter: promoter for bacteriophage T7 RNA polymerase
>Addgene plasmid #49074 | pcDNA3.1 Flag YFP hNKCC1 C791S (NT572) | depositor full sequence | sequence record 72202 | NT572
GCTAGCCCGGGCACGGCCGCCACCATGGGAGACTACAAAGACCATGACGGTGATTATAAAGATCACGACA
TCGACTACAAGGATGACGATGACAAGGGTGACCCTACCGTCAGCAAGGGCGAGGAGCTGTTCACCGGGGT
GGTGCCCATCCTGGTCGAGCTGGACGGCGACGTAAACGGCCACAAGTTCAGCGTGTCCGGCGAGGGCGAG
GGCGATGCCACCTACGGCAAGCTGACCCTGAAGTTCATCTGCACCACCGGCAAGCTGCCCGTGCCCTGGC
CCACCCTCGTGACCACCTTCGGCTACGGCCTGATGTGCTTCGCCCGCTACCCCGACCACATGAAGCAGCA
CGACTTCTTCAAGTCCGCCATGCCCGAAGGCTACGTCCAGGAGCGCACCATCTTCTTCAAGGACGACGGC
AACTACAAGACCCGCGCCGAGGTGAAGTTCGAGGGCGACACCCTGGTGAACCGCATCGAGCTGAAGGGCA
TCGACTTCAAGGAGGACGGCAACATCCTAGGGCACAAGCTGGAGTACAACTACAACAGCCACAACGTTTA
TATCATGGCCGACAAGCAGAAGAACGGCATCAAGGTGAACTTCAAGATCCGCCACAACATCGAGGACGGC
AGCGTGCAGCTCGCCGACCACTACCAGCAGAACACCCCCATCGGCGACGGCCCCGTGCTGCTGCCCGACA
ACCACTACCTGAGCTACCAGTCCAAACTGAGCAAAGACCCCAACGAGAAGCGCGATCACATGGTCCTGCT
GGAGTTCGTGACCGCCGCCGGGATCACTCTCGGCATGGACGAGCTCTACAAGGGTGACCTGGAGCCGAGG
CCCACGGCTCCTAGCTCCGGCGCGCCAGGCCTCGCCGGAGTCGGCGAAACGCCGAGCGCCGCTGCGCTGG
CCGCAGCCAGGGTGGAACTGCCCGGAACCGCTGTGCCCTCGGTGCCGGAGGATGCTGCGCCCGCGAGCCG
GGACGGGGGCGGGGTCCGCGATGAGGGACCAGCCGCCGCCGGTGACGGCCTGGGCAGACCCTTGGGGCCT
ACCCCGAGCCAGAGCCGTTTCCAGGTGGACCTCGTTTCCGAGAACGCAGGGCGGGCTGCTGCTGCGGCGG
CGGCGGCTGCTGCGGCCGCCGCCGCTGCTGGTGCCGGGGCGGGGGCCAAGCAGACTCCTGCCGACGGGGA
AGCCAGCGGCGAGAGCGAGCCAGCTAAAGGCAGCGAGGAAGCCAAAGGCCGCTTCCGCGTTAACTTCGTA
GATCCTGCTGCCAGCTCGTCCGCAGAAGATAGCCTGTCAGATGCCGCCGGGGTCGGAGTCGATGGACCCA
ACGTGAGCTTCCAGAACGGCGGGGACACGGTACTGAGCGAGGGCAGCAGCCTCCATTCCGGTGGCGGCGG
CGGCTCCGGCCACCACCAGCACTACTATTATGATACCCACACCAACACCTACTATCTGCGCACCTTCGGC
CACAACACAATGGACGCGGTACCCAGGATCGACCACTACCGGCACACAGCCGCGCAGCTCGGCGAGAAGC
TGCTCCGGCCTAGCCTGGCCGAGCTGCATGACGAGCTGGAAAAGGAACCTTTTGAGGATGGCTTTGCAAA
TGGGGAAGAAAGCACTCCAACACGTGATGCTGTGGTCACGTACACGGCCGAAAGTAAAGGAGTCGTGAAG
TTTGGCTGGATCAAGGGTGTACTAGTACGTTGTATGTTAAACATTTGGGGTGTGATGCTTTTCATTCGTC
TCTCATGGATTGTGGGACAAGCTGGAATTGGTCTATCAGTCCTTGTAATAATGATGGCTACTGTTGTGAC
AACTATCACAGGATTGTCCACTAGCGCCATCGCAACTAATGGATTTGTAAGGGGAGGCGGCGCATATTAT
TTAATATCTAGAAGTCTAGGGCCTGAATTTGGTGGTGCCATTGGTCTAATCTTCGCCTTTGCCAACGCTG
TTGCTGTTGCTATGTATGTGGTTGGATTTGCAGAAACCGTGGTGGAGTTGCTGAAAGAACATTCCATTCT
TATGATAGATGAAATCAATGACATCCGGATTATTGGAGCCATTACAGTCGTGATTCTTTTAGGTATCTCA
GTAGCCGGTATGGAGTGGGAAGCAAAAGCTCAGATTGTTCTTTTGGTGATCCTACTTCTTGCTATTGGTG
ATTTCGTCATAGGAACATTTATCCCACTCGAGAGCAAGAAGCCAAAAGGGTTTTTTGGCTATAAATCTGA
AATCTTTAATGAGAACTTTGGCCCCGATTTTCGAGAAGAAGAAACTTTCTTTTCTGTATTTGCCATCTTT
TTTCCTGCTGCAACTGGAATTCTGGCTGGCGCAAATATCTCAGGTGATCTTGCAGATCCTCAGTCAGCCA
TACCCAAAGGAACACTCCTAGCCATTTTAATTACTACATTGGTTTATGTAGGAATTGCCGTGTCTGTAGG
TTCTTGTGTCGTACGCGATGCCACTGGTAATGTTAATGACACTATCGTAACAGAGCTAACAAACTGTACT
AGCGCAGCCTGCAAATTAAACTTTGATTTTTCATCTTGTGAATCCAGTCCTTGTAGCTACGGCCTAATGA
ACAACTTTCAGGTAATGAGTATGGTGTCAGGATTTACACCACTAATTTCCGCGGGCATATTCTCTGCCAC
TCTTTCTAGCGCATTAGCATCCCTAGTGAGTGCTCCCAAGATATTTCAGGCCCTATGTAAAGACAACATC
TACCCCGCTTTCCAGATGTTTGCTAAAGGTTATGGGAAAAATAATGAGCCATTACGTGGCTACATCTTAA
CATTCTTAATTGCACTTGGATTCATCTTAATTGCCGAACTGAATGTTATTGCACCAATTATCTCAAACTT
CTTCCTTGCCAGCTATGCCCTCATCAATTTTTCAGTATTCCATGCTTCACTGGCAAAAAGCCCAGGATGG
CGACCGGCATTTAAATACTACAATATGTGGATCTCACTTCTTGGAGCAATTCTTTGTTGCATAGTAATGT
TCGTCATTAACTGGTGGGCTGCTTTGCTAACCTACGTGATAGTCCTTGGGCTGTATATTTATGTTACCTA
CAAAAAACCCGATGTGAATTGGGGATCCTCTACACAAGCCCTGACTTACCTCAATGCCCTGCAACATAGT
ATTAGGCTTTCTGGCGTGGAAGACCATGTGAAAAACTTTAGGCCACAGTCCCTTGTTATGACAGGAGCGC
CAAACTCACGGCCGGCCTTACTTCATCTTGTTCACGATTTCACAAAAAATGTTGGTTTGATGATCTGTGG
ACACGTACACATGGGACCACGCAGACAAGCCATGAAAGAAATGTCCATCGACCAAGCCAAATATCAGCGC
TGGCTTATTAAGAACAAAATGAAGGCTTTTTATGCACCAGTACATGCAGATGACCTCAGAGAAGGGGCCC
AATACTTGATGCAGGCTGCTGGCCTGGGCCGTATGAAGCCAAACACACTAGTCCTTGGATTTAAGAAAGA
TTGGTTGCAAGCAGATATGAGGGATGTGGATATGTACATAAACTTATTTCACGATGCTTTTGACATACAA
TATGGCGTAGTGGTTATTCGCCTAAAAGAAGGTCTGGATATTAGTCACCTGCAGGGACAAGAAGAATTAT
TGTCATCACAAGAGAAATCTCCTGGCACCAAGGATGTCGTAGTAAGTGTGGAATATAGTAAAAAGTCCGA
TTTAGATACTTCGAAACCCCTCAGTGAAAAACCAATTACCCATAAAGTCGAGGAAGAAGATGGCAAGACT
GCAACTCAACCACTGTTGAAAAAAGAATCCAAAGGCCCTATTGTGCCTTTGAATGTAGCTGACCAAAAGC
TTCTTGAAGCTAGTACACAGTTTCAGAAAAAACAAGGAAAGAATACTATTGATGTCTGGTGGCTTTTTGA
TGACGGAGGTCTGACCTTATTGATACCTTACCTTCTGACGACCAAGAAAAAATGGAAAGACTGTAAGATC
AGAGTATTCATTGGTGGAAAGATAAACAGAATAGACCATGACCGGAGAGCGATGGCTACTTTACTGAGCA
AGTTCAGAATCGATTTTTCTGACATCATGGTTCTAGGAGACATCAATACCAAACCAAAGAAAGAAAACAT
TATAGCTTTCGAGGAAATCATTGAGCCATACAGACTTCACGAAGATGATAAAGAGCAAGATATCGCAGAT
AAAATGAAAGAAGATGAACCCTGGCGAATAACAGATAATGAATTGGAGCTGTATAAGACCAAGACATACC
GGCAGATCAGGTTAAATGAGTTATTAAAGGAACATTCAAGCACAGCTAACATTATTGTGATGAGTTTACC
GGTCGCACGAAAGGGTGCCGTTTCTAGTGCTCTCTACATGGCATGGTTAGAAGCACTATCTAAGGATCTA
CCACCAATCCTACTAGTTCGTGGGAATCATCAGAGTGTCCTTACCTTCTATTCATAATTAATTAAGTTTA
AACCCGCTGATCAGCCTCGACTGTGCCTTCTAGTTGCCAGCCATCTGTTGTTTGCCCCTCCCCCGTGCCT
TCCTTGACCCTGGAAGGTGCCACTCCCACTGTCCTTTCCTAATAAAATGAGGAAATTGCATCGCATTGTC
TGAGTAGGTGTCATTCTATTCTGGGGGGTGGGGTGGGGCAGGACAGCAAGGGGGAGGATTGGGAAGACAA
TAGCAGGCATGCTGGGGATGCGGTGGGCTCTATGGCTTCTGAGGCGGAAAGAACCAGCTGGGGCTCTAGG
GGGTATCCCC
[124 nt withheld, positions 4771-4894]
C
[91 nt withheld, positions 4896-4986]
A
[49 nt withheld, positions 4988-5036]
CCTTTGACGTTGGAGTCCACGTTCTTT
[37 nt withheld, positions 5064-5100]
ACCCTATCTCGGTCTATTCTTTTGATTTATAAGGGATTTTGCCGATTTCGGCCTATTGGTTAAAAAATGA
GCTGATTTAACAAAAATTTAACGCGAATTAATTCTGTGGAATGTGTGTCAGTTAGGGTGTGGAAAGTCCC
CAGGCTCCCCAGCAGGCAGAAGTATGCAAAGCATGCATCTCAATTAGTCAGCAACCAGGTGTGGAAAGTC
CCCAGGCTCCCCAGCAGGCAGAAGTATGCAAAGCATGCATCTCAATTAGTCAGCAACCATAGTCCCGCCC
CTAACTCCGCCCATCCCGCCCCTAACTCCGCCCAGTTCCGCCCATTCTCCGCCCCATGGCTGACTAATTT
TTTTTATTTATGCAGAGGCCGAGGCCGCCTCTGCCTCTGAGCTATTCCAGAAGTAGTGAGGAGGCTTTTT
TGGAGGCCTAGGCTTTTGCAAAAAGCTCCCGGGAGCTTGTATATCCATTTTCGGATCTGATCAAGAGACA
GGATGAGGATCGTTTCGCATGATTGAACAAGATGGATTGCACGCAGGTTCTCCGGCCGCTTGGGTGGAGA
GGCTATTCGGCTATGACTGGGCACAACAGACAATCGGCTGCTCTGATGCCGCCGTGTTCCGGCTGTCAGC
GCAGGGGCGCCCGGTTCTTTTTGTCAAGACCGACCTGTCCGGTGCCCTGAATGAACTGCAGGACGAGGCA
GCGCGGCTATCGTGGCTGGCCACGACGGGCGTTCCTTGCGCAGCTGTGCTCGACGTTGTCACTGAAGCGG
GAAGGGACTGGCTGCTATTGGGCGAAGTGCCGGGGCAGGATCTCCTGTCATCTCACCTTGCTCCTGCCGA
GAAAGTATCCATCATGGCTGATGCAATGCGGCGGCTGCATACGCTTGATCCGGCTACCTGCCCATTCGAC
CACCAAGCGAAACATCGCATCGAGCGAGCACGTACTCGGATGGAAGCCGGTCTTGTCGATCAGGATGATC
TGGACGAAGAGCATCAGGGGCTCGCGCCAGCCGAACTGTTCGCCAGGCTCAAGGCGCGCATGCCCGACGG
CGAGGATCTCGTCGTGACCCATGGCGATGCCTGCTTGCCGAATATCATGGTGGAAAATGGCCGCTTTTCT
GGATTCATCGACTGTGGCCGGCTGGGTGTGGCGGACCGCTATCAGGACATAGCGTTGGCTACCCGTGATA
TTGCTGAAGAGCTTGGCGGCGAATGGGCTGACCGCTTCCTCGTGCTTTACGGTATCGCCGCTCCCGATTC
GCAGCGCATCGCCTTCTATCGCCTTCTTGACGAGTTCTTCTGAGCGGGACTCTGGGGTTCGAAATGACCG
ACCAAGCGACGCCCAACCTGCCATCACGAGATTTCGATTCCACCGCCGCCTTCTATGAAAGGTTGGGCTT
CGGAATCGTTTTCCGGGACGCCGGCTGGATGATCCTCCAGCGCGGGGATCTCATGCTGGAGTTCTTCGCC
CACCCCAACTTGTTTATTGCAGCTTATAATGGTTACAAATAAAGCAATAGCATCACAAATTTCACAAATA
AAGCATTTTTTTCACTGCATTCTAGTTGTGGTTTGTCCAAACTCATCAATGTATCTTATCATGTCTGTAT
ACCGTCGACCTCTAGCTAGAGCTTGGCGTAATCATGGTCATAGCTGTTTCCTGTGTGAAATTGTTATCCG
CTCACAATTCCACACAACATACGAGCCGGAAGCATAAAGTGTAAAGCCTGGGGTGCCTAATGAGTGAGCT
AACTCACATTAATTGCGTTGCGCTCACTGCCCGCTTTCCAGTCGGGAAACCTGTCGTGCCAGCTGCATTA
ATGAATCGGCCAACGCGCGGGGAGAGGCGGTTTGCGTATTGGGCGCTCTTCCGCTTCCTCGCTCACTGAC
TCGCTGCGCTCGGTCGTTCGGCTGCGGCGAGCGGTATCAGCTCACTCAAAGGCGGTAATACGGTTATCCA
CAGAATCAGGGGATAACGCAGGAAAGAACATGTGAGCAAAAGGCCAGCAAAAGGCCAGGAACCGTAAAAA
GGCCGCGTTGCTGGCGTTTTTCCATAGGCTCCGCCCCCCTGACGAGCATCACAAAAATCGACGCTCAAGT
CAGAGGTGGCGAAACCCGACAGGACTATAAAGATACCAGGCGTTTCCCCCTGGAAGCTCCCTCGTGCGCT
CTCCTGTTCCGACCCTGCCGCTTACCGGATACCTGTCCGCCTTTCTCCCTTCGGGAAGCGTGGCGCTTTC
TCATAGCTCACGCTGTAGGTATCTCAGTTCGGTGTAGGTCGTTCGCTCCAAGCTGGGCTGTGTGCACGAA
CCCCCCGTTCAGCCCGACCGCTGCGCCTTATCCGGTAACTATCGTCTTGAGTCCAACCCGGTAAGACACG
ACTTATCGCCACTGGCAGCAGCCACTGGTAACAGGATTAGCAGAGCGAGGTATGTAGGCGGTGCTACAGA
GTTCTTGAAGTGGTGGCCTAACTACGGCTACACTAGAAGAACAGTATTTGGTATCTGCGCTCTGCTGAAG
CCAGTTACCTTCGGAAAAAGAGTTGGTAGCTCTTGATCCGGCAAACAAACCACCGCTGGTAGCGGTTTTT
TTGTTTGCAAGCAGCAGATTACGCGCAGAAAAAAAGGATCTCAAGAAGATCCTTTGATCTTTTCTACGGG
GTCTGACGCTCAGTGGAACGAAAACTCACGTTAAGGGATTTTGGTCATGAGATTATCAAAAAGGATCTTC
ACCTAGATCCTTTTAAATTAAAAATGAAGTTTTAAATCAATCTAAAGTATATATGAGTAAACTTGGTCTG
ACAGTTACCAATGCTTAATCAGTGAGGCACCTATCTCAGCGATCTGTCTATTTCGTTCATCCATAGTTGC
CTGACTCCCCGTCGTGTAGATAACTACGATACGGGAGGGCTTACCATCTGGCCCCAGTGCTGCAATGATA
CCGCGAGACCCACGCTCACCGGCTCCAGATTTATCAGCAATAAACCAGCCAGCCGGAAGGGCCGAGCGCA
GAAGTGGTCCTGCAACTTTATCCGCCTCCATCCAGTCTATTAATTGTTGCCGGGAAGCTAGAGTAAGTAG
TTCGCCAGTTAATAGTTTGCGCAACGTTGTTGCCATTGCTACAGGCATCGTGGTGTCACGCTCGTCGTTT
GGTATGGCTTCATTCAGCTCCGGTTCCCAACGATCAAGGCGAGTTACATGATCCCCCATGTTGTGCAAAA
AAGCGGTTAGCTCCTTCGGTCCTCCGATCGTTGTCAGAAGTAAGTTGGCCGCAGTGTTATCACTCATGGT
TATGGCAGCACTGCATAATTCTCTTACTGTCATGCCATCCGTAAGATGCTTTTCTGTGACTGGTGAGTAC
TCAACCAAGTCATTCTGAGAATAGTGTATGCGGCGACCGAGTTGCTCTTGCCCGGCGTCAATACGGGATA
ATACCGCGCCACATAGCAGAACTTTAAAAGTGCTCATCATTGGAAAACGTTCTTCGGGGCGAAAACTCTC
AAGGATCTTACCGCTGTTGAGATCCAGTTCGATGTAACCCACTCGTGCACCCAACTGATCTTCAGCATCT
TTTACTTTCACCAGCGTTTCTGGGTGAGCAAAAACAGGAAGGCAAAATGCCGCAAAAAAGGGAATAAGGG
CGACACGGAAATGTTGAATACTCATACTCTTCCTTTTTCAATATTATTGAAGCATTTATCAGGGTTATTG
TCTCATGAGCGGATACATATTTGAATGTATTTAGAAAAATAAACAAATAGGGGTTCCGCGCACATTTCCC
CGAAAAGTGCCACCTGACGTCGACGGATCGGGAGATCTCCCGATCCCCTATGGTGCACTCTCAGTACAAT
CTGCTCTGATGCCGCATAGTTAAGCCAGTATCTGCTCCCTGCTTGTGTGTTGGAGGTCGCTGAGTAGTGC
GCGAGCAAAATTTAAGCTACAACAAGGCAAGGCTTGACCGACAATTGCATGAAGAATCTGCTTAGGGTTA
GGCGTTTTGCGCTGCTTCGCGATGTACGGGCCAGATATACGCGTTGACATTGATTATTGACTAGTTATTA
ATAGTAATCAATTACGGGGTCATTAGTTCATAGCCCATATATGGAGTTCCGCGTTACATAACTTACGGTA
AATGGCCCGCCTGGCTGACCGCCCAACGACCCCCGCCCATTGACGTCAATAATGACGTATGTTCCCATAG
TAACGCCAATAGGGACTTTCCATTGACGTCAATGGGTGGAGTATTTACGGTAAACTGCCCACTTGGCAGT
ACATCAAGTGTATCATATGCCAAGTACGCCCCCTATTGACGTCAATGACGGTAAATGGCCCGCCTGGCAT
TATGCCCAGTACATGACCTTATGGGACTTTCCTACTTGGCAGTACATCTACGTATTAGTCATCGCTATTA
CCATGGTGATGCGGTTTTGGCAGTACATCAATGGGCGTGGATAGCGGTTTGACTCACGGGGATTTCCAAG
TCTCCACCCCATTGACGTCAATGGGAGTTTGTTTTGGCACCAAAATCAACGGGACTTTCCAAAATGTCGT
AACAACTCCGCCCCATTGACGCAAATGGGCGGTAGGCGTGTACGGTGGGAGGTCTATATAAGCAGAGCTC
TCTGGCTAACTAGAGAACCCACTGCTTACTGGCTTATCGAAATTAATACGACTCACTATAGGGAGACCCA
AGCTG
