>Addgene plasmid #49074 | pcDNA3.1 Flag YFP hNKCC1 C791S (NT572) | addgene partial sequence | sequence record 73529 | EGFP-C 5'-CATGGTCCTGCTGGAGTTCGTG-3'
AGGGTGACCTGGAGCCGAGGCCCACGGCTCCTAGCTCCGGCGCGCCAGGCCTCGCCGGAGTCGGCGAAAC
GCCGAGCGCCGCTGCGCTGGCCGCAGCCAGGGTGGAACTGCCCGGAACCGCTGTGCCCTCGGTGCCGGAG
GATGCTGCGCCCGCGAGCCGGGACGGGGGCGGGGTCCGCGATGAGGGACCAGCCGCCGCCGGTGACGGCC
TGGGCAGACCCTTGGGGCCTACCCCGAGCCAGAGCCGTTTCCAGGTGGACCTCGTTTCCGAGAACGCAGG
GCGGGCTGCTGCTGCGGCGGCGGCGGCTGCTGCGGCCGCCGCCGCTGCTGGTGCCGGGGCGGGGGCCAAG
CAGACTCCTGCCGACGGGGAAGCCAGCGGCGAGAGCGAGCCAGCTAAAGGCAGCGAGGAAGCCAAAGGCC
GCTTCCGCGTTAACTTCGTAGATCCTGCTGCCAGCTCGTCCGCAGAAGATAGCCTGTCAGATGCCGCCGG
GGTCGGAGTCGATGGACCCAACGTGAGCTTCCAGAACGGCGGGGACACGGTACTGAGCGAGGGCAGCAGC
CTCCATTCCGGTGGCGGCGGCGGCTCCGGCCACCACCAGCACTACTATTATGATACCCACACCAACACCT
ACTATCTGCGCACCTTCGGCCACAACACAATGGACGCGGTACCCAGGATCGACCACTACCGGCACACAGC
CGCGCAGCTCGGCGAGAAGCTGCTCCGGCCTAGCCTGGCCGAGCTGCATGACGAGCTGGAAAAGGAACCT
TTTGAGGATGGCTTTGCAAATGGGGAAGAAAGCACTCCAACACGTGATGCTGTGGTCACGTACACGGCCG
AAAGTAAAGGAGTCGTGAAGTTTGGCTGGATCAAGGGTGTACTAGTACGTTGTATGTTAAACATTTGGGG
TGTGATGCTTTTCATTCGTCTCTCATGGATTGTGGGACAAGCTGGAATTGG
