>Addgene plasmid #49074 | pcDNA3.1 Flag YFP hNKCC1 C791S (NT572) | addgene partial sequence | sequence record 73552 | BGH-rev
ATTATGAATAGAAGGTAAGGACACTCTGATGATTCCCACGAACTAGTAGGATTGGTGGTAGATCCTTAGA
TAGTGCTTCTAACCATGCCATGTAGAGAGCACTAGAAACGGCACCCTTTCGTGCGACCGGTAAACTCATC
ACAATAATGTTAGCTGTGCTTGAATGTTCCTTTAATAACTCATTTAACCTGATCTGCCGGTATGTCTTGG
TCTTATACAGCTCCAATTCATTATCTGTTATTCGCCAGGGTTCATCTTCTTTCATTTTATCTGCGATATC
TTGCTCTTTATCATCTTCGTGAAGTCTGTATGGCTCAATGATTTCCTCGAAAGCTATAATGTTTTCTTTC
TTTGGTTTGGTATTGATGTCTCCTAGAACCATGATGTCAGAAAAATCGATTCTGAACTTGCTCAGTAAAG
TAGCCATCGCTCTCCGGTCATGGTCTATTCTGTTTATCTTTCCACCAATGAATACTCTGATCTTACAGTC
TTTCCATTTTTTCTTGGTCGTCAGAAGGTAAGGTATCAATAAGGTCAGACCTCCGTCATCAAAAAGCCAC
CAGACATCAATAGTATTCTTTCCTTGTTTTTTCTGAAACTGTGTACTAGCTTCAAGAAGCTTTTGGTCAG
CTACATTCAAAGGCACAATAGGGCCTTTGGATTCTTTTTTCAACAGTGGTTGAGTTGCAGTCTTGCCATC
TTCTTCCTCGACTTTATGGGTAATTGGTTTTTCACTGAGGGGTTTCGAAGTATCTAAATCGGACTTTTTA
CTATATTCCACACTTACTACGACATCCTTGGTGCCAGGAGATTTCTCTTGTGATGACAATAATTCTTCTT
GTCCCTGCAGGTGACTAATATCCAGACCTTCTTTTAGGCGAATAACCACTACGCCATATTGTATGTCAAA
AGCATCGTGAAATAAGTTTATGTACATATCCACATCCCTCATATCTGCTTGCAACCAATCTTTCTTAAAT
CC
