>Addgene plasmid #49074 | pcDNA3.1 Flag YFP hNKCC1 C791S (NT572) | addgene partial sequence | sequence record 73824 | hNKCC1-int-R 5'-ATATTTGGCTTGGTCGATGG-3'
CCATGTGTACGTGTCCACAGATCATCAAACCAACATTTTTTGTGAAATCGTGAACAAGATGAAGTAAGGC
CGGCCGTGAGTTTGGCGCTCCTGTCATAACAAGGGACTGTGGCCTAAAGTTTTTCACATGGTCTTCCACG
CCAGAAAGCCTAATACTATGTTGCAGGGCATTGAGGTAAGTCAGGGCTTGTGTAGAGGATCCCCAATTCA
CATCGGGTTTTTTGTAGGTAACATAAATATACAGCCCAAGGACTATCACGTAGGTTAGCAAAGCAGCCCA
CCAGTTAATGACGAACATTACTATGCAACAAAGAATTGCTCCAAGAAGTGAGATCCACATATTGTAGTAT
TTAAATGCCGGTCGCCATCCTGGGCTTTTTGCCAGTGAAGCATGGAATACTGAAAAATTGATGAGGGCAT
AGCTGGCAAGGAAGAAGTTTGAGATAATTGGTGCAATAACATTCAGTTCGGCAATTAAGATGAATCCAAG
TGCAATTAAGAATGTTAAGATGTAGCCACGTAATGGCTCATTATTTTTCCCATAACCTTTAGCAAACATC
TGGAAAGCGGGGTAGATGTTGTCTTTACATAGGGCCTGAAATATCTTGGGAGCACTCACTAGGGATGCTA
ATGCGCTAGAAAGAGTGGCAGAGAATATGCCCGCGGAAATTAGTGGTGTAAATCCTGACACCATACTCAT
TACCTGAAAGTTGTTCATTAGGCCGTAGCTACAAGGACTGGATTCACAAGATGAAAAATCAAAGTTTAAT
TTGCAGGCTGCGCTAGTACAGTTTGTTAGCTCTGTTACGATAGTGTCATTAACATTACCAGTGGCATCGC
GTACGACACAAGAACCTACAGACACGGCAATTCCTACATAAACCAATGTAGTAATTAAAATGGCTAGGAG
TGTTCCTTTGGGTATGGCTGACTGAGGATCTGCAAGATCACCTGA
